Addgene plasmid #215966: AA066
Purpose: Fragmid fragment: (Pol 2 promoter) human UbiquitinC promoter
Depositing lab: John Doench. Depositing organization: Broad Institute. Publication: Modular vector assembly enables rapid assessment of emerging CRISPR technologies. McGee AV, Liu YV, Griffith AL, Szegletes ZM, Wen B, Kraus C, Miller NW, Steger RJ, Escude Velasco B, Bosch JA, Zirin JD, Viswanatha R, Sontheimer EJ, Goodale A, Greene MA, Green TM, Doench JG. Cell Genom. 2024 Mar 13;4(3):100519. doi: 10.1016/j.xgen.2024.100519. PubMed 38484704.
Backbone
  Vector backbone: pUC57-Kan
  Vector type: Fragment
Growth in bacteria
  Bacterial resistance: Kanamycin, 50 μg/mL
  Growth temperature: 37°C
  Growth strain: DH5alpha
  Copy number: Unknown
Gene/Insert
  Gene/Insert name: UbC_v1
  Species: Other
  Cloning method: Unknown
Resource information
  A portion of this plasmid was derived from a plasmid made by: Genscript ID: U523QGD140-2
Terms and licenses: Academic/Nonprofit Terms; Industry Terms: Not Available to Industry
Depositor comments: Please visit https://www.biorxiv.org/content/10.1101/2023.10.25.564061v1 for bioRxiv preprint.
How to cite: AA066 was a gift from John Doench (Addgene plasmid # 215966 ; http://n2t.net/addgene:215966 ; RRID:Addgene_215966)
