[The description below was written by a language model from this plasmid's Addgene catalogue record and pLannotate feature annotations shown in this document.]
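Description:
AA066 is a "Fragmid" fragment plasmid, one of a set of modular parts intended to be combined into complete expression vectors for testing CRISPR technologies. It is not an expression construct in its own right. Instead it serves as a storage and donor vector for a single module, the human ubiquitin C promoter (insert name UbC_v1), which fills the RNA polymerase II promoter slot in the assembly scheme. The backbone is pUC57-Kan, a small synthetic-gene cloning vector, and the record notes that part of the plasmid came from a commercial gene synthesis product. The sequenced plasmid is 3,815 nt.

The feature table shows the usual pUC-type bacterial elements. These are a high-copy ColE1/pMB1-family origin of replication and a KanR gene (aminoglycoside phosphotransferase) for kanamycin selection in E. coli. There are also remnants of the lac region (lac promoter, operator, CAP binding site and lacZα and lacI fragments) flanking the cloning site, plus residual bom and rop fragments. The annotated UbC promoter covers about 400 bp on the forward strand. It is followed by roughly 900 bp of unannotated sequence before the lac elements. This stretch may hold the rest of the full-length UbC promoter region, but the record does not say so. No coding sequence, reporter, polyadenylation signal or viral element is annotated.

The record does not state the cloning method or the flanking assembly sites. In use, the UbC module would be assembled with other Fragmid fragments to give constitutive Pol II-driven expression of a downstream gene in mammalian cells.
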