Features (pLannotate 1.2.2; 10 found; start..end, strand, type, name):
    137..236     +  misc_feature   bom (fragment): basis of mobility region from pBR322
    242..399     -  CDS            lacZα (fragment): LacZα fragment of β-galactosidase; lacZ fragment
    444..843     +  promoter       UbC promoter: human ubiquitin C promoter
   1749..1765    -  protein_bind   lac operator: The lac repressor binds to the lac operator to inhibit transcription in E. coli. This inhibition can be relieved by adding lactose or isopropyl-β-D-thiogalactopyranoside (IPTG). lac repressor encoded by lacI
   1773..1803    -  promoter       lac promoter: promoter for the E. coli lac operon
   1818..1839    -  protein_bind   CAP binding site: CAP binding activates transcription in the presence of cAMP. E. coli catabolite activator protein
   1852..1944    -  CDS            lacI (fragment): lac repressor; lacI; The lac repressor binds to the lac operator to inhibit transcription in E. coli. This inhibition can be relieved by adding lactose or isopropyl-β-D-thiogalactopyranoside (IPTG).
   2127..2715    -  rep_origin     ori: high-copy-number ColE1/pMB1/pBR322/pUC origin of replication
   2893..3702    -  CDS            KanR: aminoglycoside phosphotransferase; aph(3')-Ia; confers resistance to kanamycin in bacteria or G418 (Geneticin®) in eukaryotes
   3809..35      +  CDS            rop (fragment) (across the origin): Rop protein, which maintains plasmids at low copy number; rop
>Addgene plasmid #215966 | AA066 | addgene full sequence | sequence record 431485 | Addgene NGS Result
TCGCGCGTTTCGGTGATGACGGTGAAAACCTCTGACACATGCAGCTCCCGGAGACGGTCACAGCTTGTCT
GTAAGCGGATGCCGGGAGCAGACAAGCCCGTCAGGGCGCGTCAGCGGGTGTTGGCGGGTGTCGGGGCTGG
CTTAACTATGCGGCATCAGAGCAGATTGTACTGAGAGTGCACCATATGCGGTGTGAAATACCGCACAGAT
GCGTAAGGAGAAAATACCGCATCAGGCGCCATTCGCCATTCAGGCTGCGCAACTGTTGGGAAGGGCGATC
GGTGCGGGCCTCTTCGCTATTACGCCAGCTGGCGAAAGGGGGATGTGCTGCAAGGCGATTAAGTTGGGTA
ACGCCAGGGTTTTCCCAGTCACGACGTTGTAAAACGACGGCCAGAGAATTCGAGCTCGGTACCTCGCGAA
TACATCTAGATGAAGACGTACACGGCCTCCGCGCCGGGTTTTGGCGCCTCCCGCGGGCGCCCCCCTCCTC
ACGGCGAGCGCTGCCACGTCAGACGAAGGGCGCAGCGAGCGTCCTGATCCTTCCGCCCGGACGCTCAGGA
CAGCGGCCCGCTGCTCATAAGACTCGGCCTTAGAACCCCAGTATCAGCAGAAGGACATTTTAGGACGGGA
CTTGGGTGACTCTAGGGCACTGGTTTTCTTTCCAGAGAGCGGAACAGGCGAGGAAAAGTAGTCCCTTCTC
GGCGATTCTGCGGAGGGATCTCCGTGGGGCGGTGAACGCCGATGATTATATAAGGACGCGCCGGGTGTGG
CACAGCTAGTTCCGTCGCAGCCGGGATTTGGGTCGCAGTTCTTGTTTGTGGATCGCTGTGATCGTCACTT
GGTGAGTAGCGGGCTGCTGGGCTGGCCGGGGCTTTCGTGGCCGCCGGGCCGCTCGGTGGGACGGAGGCGT
GTGGAGAGACCGCCAAGGGCTGTAGTCTGGGTCCGCGAGCAAGGTTGCCCTGAACTGGGGGTTGGGGGGA
GCGCAGCAAAATGGCGGCTGTTCCCGAGTCTTGAATGGAAGATGCTTGTGAGGCGGGCTGTGAGGTCGTT
GAAACAAGGTGGGGGGCATGGTGGGCGGCAAGAACCCAAGGTCTTGAGGCCTTCGCTAATGCGGGAAAGC
TCTTATTCGGGTGAGATGGGCTGGGGCACCATCTGGGGACCCTGACGTGAAGTTTGTCACTGACTGGAGA
ACTCGGTTTGTCGTCTGTTGCGGGGGCGGCAGTTATGGCGGTGCCGTTGGGCAGTGCACCCGTACCTTTG
GGAGCGCGCGCCCTCGTCGTGTCGTGACGTCACCCGTTCTGTTGGCTTATAATGCAGGGTGGGGCCACCT
GCCGGTAGGTGTGCGGTAGGCTTTTCTCCGTCGCAGGACGCAGGGTTCGGGCCTAGGGTAGGCTCTCCTG
AATCGACAGGCGCCGGACCTCTGGTGAGGGGAGGGATAAGTGAGGCGTCAGTTTCTCTGGTCGGTTTTAT
GTACCTATCTTCTTAAGTAGCTGAAGCTCCGGTTTTGAACTATGCGCTCGGGGTTGGCGAGTGTGTTTTG
TGAAGTTTTTTAGGCACCTTTTGAAATGTAATCATTTGGGTCAATATGTAATTTTCAGTGTTAGACTAGT
AAATTGTCCGCTAAATTCTGGCCGTTTTTGGCTTTTTTGTTAGACAGGAGCGTCTTCATCGGATCCCGGG
CCCGTCGACTGCAGAGGCCTGCATGCAAGCTTGGTGTAATCATGGTCATAGCTGTTTCCTGTGTGAAATT
GTTATCCGCTCACAATTCCACACAACATACGAGCCGGAAGCATAAAGTGTAAAGCCTGGGGTGCCTAATG
AGTGAGCTAACTCACATTAATTGCGTTGCGCTCACTGCCCGCTTTCCAGTCGGGAAACCTGTCGTGCCAG
CTGCATTAATGAATCGGCCAACGCGCGGGGAGAGGCGGTTTGCGTATTGGGCGCTCTTCCGCTTCCTCGC
TCACTGACTCGCTGCGCTCGGTCGTTCGGCTGCGGCGAGCGGTATCAGCTCACTCAAAGGCGGTAATACG
GTTATCCACAGAATCAGGGGATAACGCAGGAAAGAACATGTGAGCAAAAGGCCAGCAAAAGGCCAGGAAC
CGTAAAAAGGCCGCGTTGCTGGCGTTTTTCCATAGGCTCCGCCCCCCTGACGAGCATCACAAAAATCGAC
GCTCAAGTCAGAGGTGGCGAAACCCGACAGGACTATAAAGATACCAGGCGTTTCCCCCTGGAAGCTCCCT
CGTGCGCTCTCCTGTTCCGACCCTGCCGCTTACCGGATACCTGTCCGCCTTTCTCCCTTCGGGAAGCGTG
GCGCTTTCTCATAGCTCACGCTGTAGGTATCTCAGTTCGGTGTAGGTCGTTCGCTCCAAGCTGGGCTGTG
TGCACGAACCCCCCGTTCAGCCCGACCGCTGCGCCTTATCCGGTAACTATCGTCTTGAGTCCAACCCGGT
AAGACACGACTTATCGCCACTGGCAGCAGCCACTGGTAACAGGATTAGCAGAGCGAGGTATGTAGGCGGT
GCTACAGAGTTCTTGAAGTGGTGGCCTAACTACGGCTACACTAGAAGAACAGTATTTGGTATCTGCGCTC
TGCTGAAGCCAGTTACCTTCGGAAAAAGAGTTGGTAGCTCTTGATCCGGCAAACAAACCACCGCTGGTAG
CGGTGGTTTTTTTGTTTGCAAGCAGCAGATTACGCGCAGAAAAAAAGGATCTCAAGAAGATCCTTTGATC
TTTTCTACGGGGTCTGACGCTCAGTGGAACGAAAACTCACGTTAAGGGATTTTGGTCATGAGATTATCAA
AAAGGATCTTCACCTAGATCCTTTTAAATTAAAAATGAAGTTTTAAATCAAGCCCAATCTGAATAATGTT
ACAACCAATTAACCAATTCTGATTAGAAAAACTCATCGAGCATCAAATGAAACTGCAATTTATTCATATC
AGGATTATCAATACCATATTTTTGAAAAAGCCGTTTCTGTAATGAAGGAGAAAACTCACCGAGGCAGTTC
CATAGGATGGCAAGATCCTGGTATCGGTCTGCGATTCCGACTCGTCCAACATCAATACAACCTATTAATT
TCCCCTCGTCAAAAATAAGGTTATCAAGTGAGAAATCACCATGAGTGACGACTGAATCCGGTGAGAATGG
CAAAAGTTTATGCATTTCTTTCCAGACTTGTTCAACAGGCCAGCCATTACGCTCGTCATCAAAATCACTC
GCATCAACCAAACCGTTATTCATTCGTGATTGCGCCTGAGCGAGACGAAATACGCGATCGCTGTTAAAAG
GACAATTACAAACAGGAATCGAATGCAACCGGCGCAGGAACACTGCCAGCGCATCAACAATATTTTCACC
TGAATCAGGATATTCTTCTAATACCTGGAATGCTGTTTTTCCGGGGATCGCAGTGGTGAGTAACCATGCA
TCATCAGGAGTACGGATAAAATGCTTGATGGTCGGAAGAGGCATAAATTCCGTCAGCCAGTTTAGTCTGA
CCATCTCATCTGTAACATCATTGGCAACGCTACCTTTGCCATGTTTCAGAAACAACTCTGGCGCATCGGG
CTTCCCATACAAGCGATAGATTGTCGCACCTGATTGCCCGACATTATCGCGAGCCCATTTATACCCATAT
AAATCAGCATCCATGTTGGAATTTAATCGCGGCCTCGACGTTTCCCGTTGAATATGGCTCATAACACCCC
TTGTATTACTGTTTATGTAAGCAGACAGTTTTATTGTTCATGATGATATATTTTTATCTTGTGCAATGTA
ACATCAGAGATTTTGAGACACGGGCCAGAGCTGCA
